Addgene plasmid #21206: M2E-1
Depositing lab: Paul Khavari. Depositing organization: Stanford University. Publication: Mek1 alters epidermal growth and differentiation. Scholl FA, Dumesic PA, Khavari PA. Cancer Res. 2004 Sep 1;64(17):6035-40 10.1158/0008-5472.CAN-04-0017 PubMed 15342384.
Backbone
  Vector backbone: pENTR1A
  Backbone manufacturer: Invitrogen
  Backbone size w/o insert (bp): 2200
  Vector type: Subclone vector
Growth in bacteria
  Bacterial resistance: Kanamycin, 50 μg/mL
  Growth temperature: 37°C
  Growth strain: DH5alpha
  Copy number: Low Copy
Gene/Insert
  Gene/Insert name: Mek2 (alt names: MAP2K2; ER-{alpha}; Esr1)
  Species: H. sapiens (human), M. musculus (mouse)
  Insert size (bp): 2200
  Mutation: deletion of residues EQQKKRLE, S222D S226D in Mek2; constitutive active Mek2 fused to ER*
  Entrez Gene: Esr1 (a.k.a. ER, ER-alpha, ERa, ERalpha, ESR, Estr, Estra, Nr3a1); MAP2K2 (a.k.a. CFC4, MAPKK2, MEK2, MKK2, PRKMK2)
  Cloning method: Restriction Enzyme; 5′ cloning site BamHI (not destroyed); 3′ cloning site EcoRV (not destroyed)
  Sequencing primers: 5′ pENTR-F; 3′ pENTR-R
Terms and licenses: Academic/Nonprofit Terms; Industry Terms: Not Available to Industry
Depositor comments: Constitutive active protein has the following aa sequence deleted - EQQKKRLE, residues 48 to 55.
How to cite: M2E-1 was a gift from Paul Khavari (Addgene plasmid # 21206 ; http://n2t.net/addgene:21206 ; RRID:Addgene_21206)
