[The description below was written by a language model from this plasmid's Addgene catalogue record.]
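Description:
M2E-1 is a Gateway entry (subcloning) plasmid built on the Invitrogen pENTR1A backbone, propagated in E. coli under kanamycin selection and recorded as low copy. The backbone is listed at about 2.2 kb and carries an insert of similar size, cloned by restriction digestion between BamHI at the 5′ end and EcoRV at the 3′ end, with both sites retained. As an entry vector, pENTR1A normally places the insert between attL recombination sites so that it can be moved by LR recombination into destination vectors. It has no eukaryotic promoter of its own, and the record does not list any promoter or other expression elements, so expression would depend on whichever destination vector receives the cassette. No feature table is provided, so this description rests on the catalogue fields alone.

The insert encodes a constitutively active form of Mek2 (MAP2K2) fused to "ER*", a portion of the estrogen receptor alpha (Esr1). The species field lists both human and mouse, but the record does not spell out which component comes from which organism. Activation of Mek2 is achieved by two phosphomimetic substitutions, S222D and S226D, at the activation-loop serines, combined with deletion of an eight-residue N-terminal segment (residues 48 to 55). Fusing a protein to a modified ER hormone-binding domain is a common way of making its activity ligand-dependent, typically keeping the fusion inactive until a ligand such as 4-hydroxytamoxifen is added, although the record does not describe the ER* variant or its ligand. The associated publication concerns the effects of Mek signalling on epidermal growth and differentiation, which is consistent with this plasmid serving as a shuttle intermediate for building inducible Mek2 expression vectors.
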