>Addgene plasmid #21206 | M2E-1 | addgene partial sequence | sequence record 26997 | pENTR-F 5'-CTACAAACTCTTCCTGTTAGTTAG-3'
CTACNGGGCCAATATGATTTTTTTTGACTGATAGTGACCTGTTCGTTGCAACAAATTGATAAGCAATGCT
TTTTTATAATGCCAACTTTGTACAAAAAAGCAGGCTTTAAAGGAACCAATTCAGTCGACTGGATCCATGC
TGGCCCGGAGGAAGCCGGTGCTGCCGGCGCTCACCATCAACCCTACCATCGCCGAGGGCCCATCCCCTAC
CAGCGAGGGAGCATCCGAGGCAAACCTGGTGGACCTGCAGAAGAAGCTGGAGGAGCTGGAACTTGACGCC
TTTCTCACCCAGAAAGCCAAGGTTGGCGAACTCAAAGACGATGACTTCGAAAGGATCTCAGAGCTGGGCG
CGGGCAACGGCGGGGTGGTCACCAAAGTCCAGCACAGACCCTCGGGCCTCATCATGGCCAGGAAGCTGAT
CCACCTTGAGATCAAGCCGGCCATCCGGAACCAGATCATCCGCGAGCTGCAGGTCCTGCACGAATGCAAC
TCGCCGTACATCGTGGGCTTCTACGGGGCCTTCTACAGTGACGGGGAGATCAGCATTTGCATGGAACACA
TGGACGGCGGCTCCCTGGACCAGGTGCTGAAAGAGGCCAAGAGGATTCCCGAGGAGATCCTGGGGAAAGT
CAGCATCGCGGTTCTCCGGGGCTTGGCGTACCTCCGAGAGAAGCACCAGATCATGCACCGAGATGTACCC
CCTCNNCCTNGCCCNTGATTNAAGAGGNNAAATCANGNTGTTGANTTCGGGNTGAGCGCCANTTTAAAAN
AATTGGCNAACAANTCGTGGCACGNCTCTACTGCTCCGACGTTGCAGGCNACTTATCGTGCATCGAATTG
ACAGGCCTTCTG
