>Addgene plasmid #21206 | M2E-1 | addgene partial sequence | sequence record 36658 | pENTR-R 5'-ATGGCTCATAACACCCCTTG-3'
CTTTGTNCGNCGTTTTATTGTTCATGATGATATATTTTTATCTTGTGCAATGTAACATCAGAGATTTTGA
GACACGGGCCAGAGCTGCAGCTGGATGGCAAATAATGATTTTATTTTGACTGATAGTGACCTGTTCGTTG
CAACAAATTGATAAGCAATGCTTTCTTATAATGCCAACTTTGTACAAGAAAGCTGGGTCTAGATATCTCG
ACCCCATCGATGGGAGATCCACTAGTAGGAGCTCTCAGATCGTGTTGGGGAAGCCCTCTGCTTCCGGGGG
TATGTAGTAGGTTTGTAAGGAATGTGCTGAAGTGGAGCTGGTGGTGGCCAGCTGGGTCTGGCTGGGCTCC
TCTGGGGGCACTCCCATGCGACTGGCTGGGGCATGAAGGCGGTGGGCATCCAACATCTCCAGGAGCAGGT
CATAGAGGGGTACCACGTTCTTGCATTTCATGTTGTAGAGATGCTCCATGCGTTTGTTACTCATATGCCG
GATATGGGAAAGAATGAGAAGGAGCTGAGCTAGGCGGCGATGCTGCTGCTGCAGAGTCAGGCCAGCTTTG
GCCATCAGGTGGATCAAAGTGTCTGTGATCTTGTCCAGGACACGGTGGATGTGGTCCTTCTCTTCCAGAG
ACTTCAAGGTGCTGGACAGAAACGTGTACACTCCGGAATTAAGCAAAATGATGGATTTGAGGCACACAAA
CTCTTCACCCTGCAGGTTCATCATGCGGAACCGACTTGACGTAGCAAGCAACATGTCAAAGATCTCCACC
ATGCCTTCCACACATTTACCTTGATTCCTGTCCAGGAGCAAGTTAGGAGCAAACAGGAGCTTCCCCGGGT
GTTCCATGGAGCGCCAGACGAGACCAATCATCAGAATCTCCAGCCAGGCACACTCGAGAAGGTGGACCTG
ATCATGGNAGATTCAAGTCCCCCAAANCCNGGCCCTGCATACAACC
